Addgene plasmid #110882: KG#371
Purpose: Expresses the lysosome marker CTNS-1-mCherry cDNA in a subset of ventral cord cholinergic motor neurons
Depositing lab: Kenneth Miller. Depositing organization: Oklahoma Medical Research Foundation. Publication: An organelle gatekeeper function for Caenorhabditis elegans UNC-16 (JIP3) at the axon initial segment. Edwards SL, Yu SC, Hoover CM, Phillips BC, Richmond JE, Miller KG. Genetics. 2013 May;194(1):143-61. doi: 10.1534/genetics.112.147348. PubMed 23633144.
Backbone
  Vector backbone: pUC
  Backbone size w/o insert (bp): 2610
  Total vector size (bp): 8210
  Vector type: Bacterial Expression
Growth in bacteria
  Bacterial resistance: Ampicillin, 100 μg/mL
  Growth temperature: 37°C
  Growth strain: DH5alpha
  Copy number: High Copy
Gene/Insert 1
  Gene/Insert name: unc-129 promoter
  Species: C. elegans (nematode)
  Insert size (bp): 2642
  Cloning method: Unknown
  Sequencing primers: 5′ Unknown
Gene/Insert 2
  Gene/Insert name: CTNS-1a-mCherry cDNA
  Species: C. elegans (nematode)
  Insert size (bp): 1976
  Tag / fusion protein: intron-mCherry (C terminal on insert)
  Cloning method: Unknown
  Sequencing primers: 5′ Unknown
Gene/Insert 3
  Gene/Insert name: unc-54 3' control region with 1 intron just upstream and 1 intron in control region
  Species: C. elegans (nematode)
  Insert size (bp): 887
  Cloning method: Unknown
  Sequencing primers: 5′ Unknown
Terms and licenses: Academic/Nonprofit Terms; Industry Terms: Not Available to Industry
Depositor comments: We used Herculase II polymerase and primers engineered with restriction sites to amplify the 1.2 Kb ctns-1 cDNA "a" isoform (minus its stop codon and in frame with downstream RFP) from KG#354 and cloned it into Nhe I/ Age I cut KG#240 (7.2 Kb; unc-129::____-mCherry). Transformed into XL1-Blue electrocompetent cells. Qiagen miniprepped 2 clones to find those with correct insert, then confirmed insert by sequencing. Reference: Edwards SL, Yu S, Hoover, CM, Phillips BC, Richmond JE, and Miller KG. (2013). An Organelle Gatekeeper Function for Caenorhabditis elegans UNC-16 (JIP3) at the Axon Initial Segment. Genetics. 194(1): 143-161.PMCID: PMC3632462. Features of the construct: ctns-1a is a marker for lysosomes. An AAAA precedes the start codon for a good consensus ribosome binding site. This expression construct has a promoter (unc-129::) that will drive strong and specific expression (of whatever gene is inserted in the MCS) in 9 DA/ DB cholinergic neurons of the ventral nerve cord. The unc-129 promoter sequence includes the region from the native Sma I site (2.6 Kb upstream of the start codon) down to the 7th nucleotide before the A of the ATG. This includes a 19 bp 5' UTR (out of 25 bp 5' UTR total). The stop codon is left off of the ctns-1 cDNA for in-frame fusion to the downstream RFP (mCherry). The Age I site encodes 2 amino acids that are in frame with the downstream RFP. There is an CAG following the restriction site that is not part of the following intron. The restriction site + these 3 nucleotides will code for the amino acids Thr, Gly, and Gln and those last 3 nucleotides (CAG) provide a good consensus for preceding an intron. After this is the 44 bp intron 3 from T07H6.4 followed by the mCherry cDNA sequence (711 bp; no further introns; this is the mCherry cDNA obtained directly from the Tsien lab at UCSD) and stop codon, then the unc-54 3' control region with the 2 introns (1 just upstream of the unc-54 sequence and 1 in the unc-54 sequence) in it because the Apa I site is the 3' boundary of all of this. This vector also includes the 5' UTR intron found in most Fire lab vectors. Another feature of the expression vector include a "decoy" 5' to the promoter to reduce non-specific expression in the gut (see Fire Lab 1995 Kit documentation for description).
How to cite: KG#371 was a gift from Kenneth Miller (Addgene plasmid # 110882 ; http://n2t.net/addgene:110882 ; RRID:Addgene_110882)
