[The description below was written by a language model from this plasmid's Addgene catalogue record and pLannotate feature annotations shown in this document.]
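Description:
KG#371 is a pUC-based, Fire-lab-style C. elegans transgene expression plasmid of about 8.2 kb. The catalogue lists it as "bacterial expression", but bacteria serve only for propagation. It replicates in E. coli from a high-copy ColE1/pUC origin and is selected with ampicillin through the bla (AmpR) gene. Remnants of the lac promoter/operator region, lacI, rop and bom are backbone leftovers with no role in the payload.

The payload is a worm expression cassette driven by roughly 2.6 kb of the unc-129 promoter, extending from a native upstream restriction site to just before the start codon and including most of the short 5' UTR. According to the depositor, this promoter gives strong, specific expression in nine DA/DB cholinergic motor neurons of the ventral nerve cord. It drives the "a" isoform cDNA of ctns-1, a lysosomal cystine transporter homologue used here as a lysosome marker. The cDNA is preceded by an A-rich translation-initiation context and lacks its stop codon, so it reads in frame through a three-residue linker into C-terminal mCherry. A short synthetic-position intron sits just ahead of the mCherry coding sequence, and the cassette ends with the unc-54 3' control region, which has one intron immediately upstream and one within it. The pLannotate aex-5 fragment hit falls in this 3' region. Introns of this kind, along with the 5' UTR intron typical of Fire vectors, generally improve transgene expression in worms. An upstream "decoy" element is included to reduce non-specific gut expression.

The construct is used to visualise lysosome distribution in the cell bodies, axons and dendrites of these motor neurons, as in studies of UNC-16 (JIP3) organelle gatekeeping at the axon initial segment. The two sequence records (8,205 and 8,210 nt) show the same features with different numbering origins.
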