Features (pLannotate 1.2.2; 12 found; start..end, strand, type, name):
   2752..3963    +  CDS            ctns-1: CTNS_CAEEL - Protein inferred from homology: Swiss-Prot protein existence level 3. Cystine/H(+) symporter that mediates export of cystine, the oxidized dimer of cysteine, from lysosomes (By similarity). May play a role in the degradation of engulfed apoptotic cells (PubMed:18351800). From Caenorhabditis elegans.
   4017..4724    +  CDS            mCherry: mCherry is a basic (constitutively fluorescent) red fluorescent protein published in 2004, derived from Discosoma sp.. It is reported to be a very rapidly-maturing monomer with low acid sensitivity.
   5398..5493    +  CDS            aex-5 (fragment): AEX5_CAEEL - Also known as kpc-3 From Caenorhabditis elegans.
   5621..5656    +  CDS            rop (fragment): Rop protein, which maintains plasmids at low copy number; rop
   5758..5857    +  misc_feature   bom (fragment): basis of mobility region from pBR322
   5955..6059    +  promoter       AmpR promoter: bla
   6060..6920    +  CDS            AmpR: β-lactamase; bla; confers resistance to ampicillin, carbenicillin, and related antibiotics
   7091..7679    +  rep_origin     ori: high-copy-number ColE1/pMB1/pBR322/pUC origin of replication
   7862..7954    +  CDS            lacI (fragment): lac repressor; lacI; The lac repressor binds to the lac operator to inhibit transcription in E. coli. This inhibition can be relieved by adding lactose or isopropyl-β-D-thiogalactopyranoside (IPTG).
   7967..7988    +  protein_bind   CAP binding site: CAP binding activates transcription in the presence of cAMP. E. coli catabolite activator protein
   8003..8033    +  promoter       lac promoter: promoter for the E. coli lac operon
   8041..8057    +  protein_bind   lac operator: The lac repressor binds to the lac operator to inhibit transcription in E. coli. This inhibition can be relieved by adding lactose or isopropyl-β-D-thiogalactopyranoside (IPTG). lac repressor encoded by lacI
>Addgene plasmid #110882 | KG#371 | depositor full sequence | sequence record 208430 | Full sequence
AAGCTTGGGCTGCAGCCCGGGAAACATGATATCGACGGACATATTTTTGATTGATTATCATAATTTTCGT
GGGAATCTTCGGAACATGCTCTTTGCGGTTTATAAGTGGAGATGCGCCAACGGGAAACTTGTTTTAAAAC
TATTCCTATGGTGCTAACATCACCACATGAAAACTTTTCAAAACTTTTTTGGGTTTTTTATTTTTTTATT
ATTATTCGTATCTAAACATTGTAGGCGTTGTGATGTTGCCCTAAATTTCTTTAAAAAGAGCGAACATTTT
CAAAAATTTGCTATTTAAATCGAATGAAAATTTCCATTCAAATATTTGAAAAAAATTATGAAAAAATTCC
TTTTGTTGCATCTTCATCTTCTATGAAAGTTACAATTTTAGTTGGATCAGAAATATGAGATATCAAAAAA
AAATTAAGATTTTTTTGTTTGTTTTTTTGAAGCCTAAAATATTTTGATATCATTTATCTCTTATGTCTTT
TGTTTTATCGAAACGTTTACAACACATCAACTATGCGTCAATAAATTTTTTAGGTAGTTAAACAAATGTT
GAAAAAAAAAGCAAAAGCAACCAAGAGCTGTTAAAATAGAGAAAATGCAGTTATTTTTTATATTCAAGAA
AAGTTATCACAGAAGTTCCGTAATGAGTTTTTTCCTTATCAACATGTTCCCATCAACTTCTTAGTTTCTC
CTCATTCCCATTGTTCAACATAATTATCACCTCTGACCTTATTCTGCTCTTTTTAAGCACAGGTGTTAAT
ATGCCGTCCATCATATTTGCCCTCCGTCTGCCGCTTTCCTTATCTGACCTTTACATCGCCTTTTTGTATA
TGTACATAATAATTGTATCATCATCAACCTCCGCCATAAACATGCATGTCTTTTTACCTCTTTTGGCATG
TACCGTTCTTCTTTGTATTTTTATTATGTCTTCCTTCCATCTTCCCTCTTTTTTACGGATTTTCGGATTG
CGGAAGAAGAAGATGGTCGATAATTACCGTAATGAGGTAATTTGAAACATATTGGACAGAAGAAATACGC
GCGGATGCTTTCGGTGGCAAGGTTAATTCGTTGTCTTTGTTTCTGGAATGTCCTTCATAAAAAACACGGA
TTACCACCTGTTTTTAACGTGGATTAAGATTTTTGGAAACAATTTACTCTGCCTAATTTTTTTGTACATT
TAAAAATGTAGACTTACCGAATTCACCGAGCTTGACCAGTTTTAAAGGTTACCGTTCACACTAAAAATTG
TTGAAAAAATTTTCGACTAAACCTAATGATTTTATTTTAAAAAATAAATGAAATAGCATACAAATTTGGA
TTTTTTTCAATTTTTTTCAAGAAAATCATGAAACATTTAGAAAACTCGAGTAACAAGCTTTCCGTTCATT
CTGTAATTTTTAAGTTCCAAATTTAAAAAAATGCATTTTGATTTACTGGGATTGCCGTGCTCGTAATTAT
CAGCAAAACATTTGCCGAATTAGCCGAGCTCGACAATCTATTTTTTCGCAAACTTTTGCCATGTTTCGTA
AAACAATTTTCCATTTTATGGTAGACATTTTTCATCAATGAATTCACAAAATTTAAAATCCCCACTGAAA
GTACCAAAATCTTCCTGAAAAATCCGGCAAAAAATCCATCTCATTATCATGTCACATATACATGTTCTAT
TGGCACTATGTTTGGGATGTCCTCCAATTAATACTTCTGTGTCAATCTCATCGGCGCCCGGCGGCCACTA
CCAAATGCAAAACTTTGTTTGTAAAAGAAGAAGCCAATAATTTTCTCGTTATTCATTTTTATTACTCTTT
TTGCGTTTCATTCTTCTTTGTTCGAATTGATGAACGCACGTTGCTTCTCTCTGGTTTTCCTGCCGTTCCT
TATATTGCCAAGGAAACCAATGCGGATTTTCGGAAGATTTTCTTCATGTCCTTTAGAAAATATCACCACT
TTTCTTCTTTTTCCATTTCAAATTTCAATTTCCATACAACTCATCTTCTATTATAGCTTTTCAGGTGTTC
GACTGTTTGAAGATAAGAATCAATTAAAATTTGGTTCACTGAGCATGTCATCCACTTTTCCTTTTCTTTG
TTCTAAAATTCACCAAACTGAATTTTCCTTAACCGGAAATTTACATGAAAATAAGAAACATGGATTACAT
CCTTTACATATCATTTTTGTTTTTTTATGTGTATTCCATGTTCCCAAAAGTTTGATGCAATTTTTGATTC
TTTTTCAATTTTCCAAATTCGTGTCTCGCAGGGAACGATTCACAGTCCAACATTCCCAAATTGCGAAATT
TTAGAATATATATTCCCAAGCGTCGAATATCTCAAAAATTTGTCGTTTTCTCAGTTTGACATGTCACCTT
TGCCGGTTCCTCTATTCGTCTATTAGCTCTCCAGAGAGCAATGTCATGTCACACGAAGAATTCAGGGACA
TGTTTCGTTTTTTTTTGTTTGCATGTGGTCACCGATATGGGAACTTGAACTTTCCAATTTTTGCTTGCTT
TTTCTTTTCCGGAAACTTAATACTATTTGAGAAACTCCGCATCTTATTTGTTTGATCCCAAATTCTGAAA
TTCCTCTTTGAATTTGATCTCAAGCTTCACTATAAAAAATTGTTTCAGGAAAATTGGAAGAGCAAGCGGA
TCCCCGGGATTGGCCAAAGGACCCAAAGGTATGTTTCGAATGATACTAACATAACATAGAACATTTTCAG
GAGGACCCTTGGCTAGCAAAAATGAGTTTCCCGGTGGCATTTTTGCTCGTTCTCTTCTTGGTTCCATTCA
CATTTGCGACAAATAATTTAGTTGTTAGACAGAAAGAATTGGAAATTGTAATTGGAGGAGAAGTCTCTGT
TAATTTCCAGATCAAAAACCACACATCACAATCATTGAACGCAACACGTATCTCCCTCTCGCAGTCACCA
TACATCTCCCATCCTGATGCTATTCTCGTTGACAATTGGAATGCTAATGTGACAGTTTTAGGAAGCCAAT
TGGTGTCCGGAGCTATTTTAGAAGCTCTCAATTGTACTACAGATGGGTCAATTACTTGTCCTCTGGATCT
TGAAGATGCGTTTGCTAGAATCACAGTTATTCGCTCTCACTTTCTTGCCATTTTGATTCAAATTGTTGGA
TGGACATACTTCTTCGCATGGAGTATTTCGTTTTATCCCCAAATGTATCTGAATTTCAAAAGAAAAAGCG
TCGTCGGGCTAAACTTCGATTTCTTATCTCTGAACCTTGTCGGATTTTGTGCATATGCTATTTTCAATCT
GTTAATGTATTATAATAGTCATGTAAAGAATGAATACAATATTGTGAATCCTCGGTCACCGCCACCAGTA
CTTTTGAACGATGTTGTGTTCGCTGTTCACGCATTTCTTGCCTGCTTTATCACAATTCTTCAATGTTTAT
TCTATGAACGTGATAATCAGAGTGTTTCTTCAAAATGTATCGCCCTTATGATTGTGCTGATCTCTTTTGG
ATTCTGCTCCGCTGCCGCCACGGTTCTCAGGAAAATTCAATTGCTCTCGTTTGTGACCAGTTTGTCGTAC
ATAAAAATGGCTGTAACCTGCTGTAAATATTTCCCACAGGCTTACTTCAACTATACCCGAAAAAGTACAG
TTGGATGGTCAATCGGAAACATCATGCTAGATTTCACAGGAGGAACTCTCGATATTCTTCAAATGATTCT
TCAAGCAGTTAATGTGAACGATTGGTCTGCATTTTATGCGAATCCCGTCAAATTCGGACTGGGATTTGTC
TCAATATTCTTTGACATCATTTTCATGGTTCAACATTATGTATTGTATCCAAATGCAGAAGTTCCACACA
ATGAATATCATGGTGTTGACAATCCCAATCCAGACAATATTGCTCGTGATGCTGAACAATATGCCGGCGA
CAGTGAATCGATGGAGTCAACGGAACCTATTATTGTACATGACACCGGTCAGGTGAGTATAATTGTACAA
TGTAAGTTTTAAATGTAAATTTTTAGATGGTGAGCAAGGGCGAGGAGGATAACATGGCCATCATCAAGGA
GTTCATGCGCTTCAAGGTGCACATGGAGGGCTCCGTGAACGGCCACGAGTTCGAGATCGAGGGCGAGGGC
GAGGGCCGCCCCTACGAGGGCACCCAGACCGCCAAGCTGAAGGTGACCAAGGGTGGCCCCCTGCCCTTCG
CCTGGGACATCCTGTCCCCTCAGTTCATGTACGGCTCCAAGGCCTACGTGAAGCACCCCGCCGACATCCC
CGACTACTTGAAGCTGTCCTTCCCCGAGGGCTTCAAGTGGGAGCGCGTGATGAACTTCGAGGACGGCGGC
GTGGTGACCGTGACCCAGGACTCCTCCCTGCAGGACGGCGAGTTCATCTACAAGGTGAAGCTGCGCGGCA
CCAACTTCCCCTCCGACGGCCCCGTAATGCAGAAGAAGACCATGGGCTGGGAGGCCTCCTCCGAGCGGAT
GTACCCCGAGGACGGCGCCCTGAAGGGCGAGATCAAGCAGAGGCTGAAGCTGAAGGACGGCGGCCACTAC
GACGCTGAGGTCAAGACCACCTACAAGGCCAAGAAGCCCGTGCAGCTGCCCGGCGCCTACAACGTCAACA
TCAAGTTGGACATCACCTCCCACAACGAGGACTACACCATCGTGGAACAGTACGAACGCGCCGAGGGCCG
CCACTCCACCGGCGGCATGGACGAGCTGTACAAGTAAGAATTCCAACTGAGCGCCGGTCGCTACCATTAC
CAACTTGTCTGGTGTCAAAAATAATAGGGGCCGCTGTCATCAGAGTAAGTTTAAACTGAGTTCTACTAAC
TAACGAGTAATATTTAAATTTTCAGCATCTCGCGCCCGTGCCTCTGACTTCTAAGTCCAATTACTCTTCA
ACATCCCTACATGCTCTTTCTCCCTGTGCTCCCACCCCCTATTTTTGTTATTATCAAAAAAACTTCTTCT
TAATTTCTTTGTTTTTTAGCTTCTTTTAAGTCACCTCTAACAATGAAATTGTGTAGATTCAAAAATAGAA
TTAATTCGTAATAAAAAGTCGAAAAAAATTGTGCTCCCTCCCCCCATTAATAATAATTCTATCCCAAAAT
CTACACAATGTTCTGTGTACACTTCTTATGTTTTTTTTACTTCTGATAAATTTTTTTTGAAACATCATAG
AAAAAACCGCACACAAAATACCTTATCATATGTTACGTTTCAGTTTATGACCGCAATTTTTATTTCTTCG
CACGTCTGGGCCTCTCATGACGTCAAATCATGCTCATCGTGAAAAAGTTTTGGAGTATTTTTGGAATTTT
TCAATCAAGTGAAAGTTTATGAAATTAATTTTCCTGCTTTTGCTTTTTGGGGGTTTCCCCTATTGTTTGT
CAAGAGTTTCGAGGACGGCGTTTTTCTTGCTAAAATCACAAGTATTGATGAGCACGATGCAAGAAAGATC
GGAAGAAGGTTTGGGTTTGAGGCTCAGTGGAAGGTGAGTAGAAGTTGATAATTTGAAAGTGGAGTAGTGT
CTATGGGGTTTTTGCCTTAAATGACAGAATACATTCCCAATATACCAAACATAACTGTTTCCTACTAGTC
GGCCGTACGGGCCCTTTCGTCTCGCGCGTTTCGGTGATGACGGTGAAAACCTCTGACACATGCAGCTCCC
GGAGACGGTCACAGCTTGTCTGTAAGCGGATGCCGGGAGCAGACAAGCCCGTCAGGGCGCGTCAGCGGGT
GTTGGCGGGTGTCGGGGCTGGCTTAACTATGCGGCATCAGAGCAGATTGTACTGAGAGTGCACCATATGC
GGTGTGAAATACCGCACAGATGCGTAAGGAGAAAATACCGCATCAGGCGGCCTTAAGGGCCTCGTGATAC
GCCTATTTTTATAGGTTAATGTCATGATAATAATGGTTTCTTAGACGTCAGGTGGCACTTTTCGGGGAAA
TGTGCGCGGAACCCCTATTTGTTTATTTTTCTAAATACATTCAAATATGTATCCGCTCATGAGACAATAA
CCCTGATAAATGCTTCAATAATATTGAAAAAGGAAGAGTATGAGTATTCAACATTTCCGTGTCGCCCTTA
TTCCCTTTTTTGCGGCATTTTGCCTTCCTGTTTTTGCTCACCCAGAAACGCTGGTGAAAGTAAAAGATGC
TGAAGATCAGTTGGGTGCACGAGTGGGTTACATCGAACTGGATCTCAACAGCGGTAAGATCCTTGAGAGT
TTTCGCCCCGAAGAACGTTTTCCAATGATGAGCACTTTTAAAGTTCTGCTATGTGGCGCGGTATTATCCC
GTATTGACGCCGGGCAAGAGCAACTCGGTCGCCGCATACACTATTCTCAGAATGACTTGGTTGAGTACTC
ACCAGTCACAGAAAAGCATCTTACGGATGGCATGACAGTAAGAGAATTATGCAGTGCTGCCATAACCATG
AGTGATAACACTGCGGCCAACTTACTTCTGACAACGATCGGAGGACCGAAGGAGCTAACCGCTTTTTTGC
ACAACATGGGGGATCATGTAACTCGCCTTGATCGTTGGGAACCGGAGCTGAATGAAGCCATACCAAACGA
CGAGCGTGACACCACGATGCCTGTAGCAATGGCAACAACGTTGCGCAAACTATTAACTGGCGAACTACTT
ACTCTAGCTTCCCGGCAACAATTAATAGACTGGATGGAGGCGGATAAAGTTGCAGGACCACTTCTGCGCT
CGGCCCTTCCGGCTGGCTGGTTTATTGCTGATAAATCTGGAGCCGGTGAGCGTGGGTCTCGCGGTATCAT
TGCAGCACTGGGGCCAGATGGTAAGCCCTCCCGTATCGTAGTTATCTACACGACGGGGAGTCAGGCAACT
ATGGATGAACGAAATAGACAGATCGCTGAGATAGGTGCCTCACTGATTAAGCATTGGTAACTGTCAGACC
AAGTTTACTCATATATACTTTAGATTGATTTAAAACTTCATTTTTAATTTAAAAGGATCTAGGTGAAGAT
CCTTTTTGATAATCTCATGACCAAAATCCCTTAACGTGAGTTTTCGTTCCACTGAGCGTCAGACCCCGTA
GAAAAGATCAAAGGATCTTCTTGAGATCCTTTTTTTCTGCGCGTAATCTGCTGCTTGCAAACAAAAAAAC
CACCGCTACCAGCGGTGGTTTGTTTGCCGGATCAAGAGCTACCAACTCTTTTTCCGAAGGTAACTGGCTT
CAGCAGAGCGCAGATACCAAATACTGTCCTTCTAGTGTAGCCGTAGTTAGGCCACCACTTCAAGAACTCT
GTAGCACCGCCTACATACCTCGCTCTGCTAATCCTGTTACCAGTGGCTGCTGCCAGTGGCGATAAGTCGT
GTCTTACCGGGTTGGACTCAAGACGATAGTTACCGGATAAGGCGCAGCGGTCGGGCTGAACGGGGGGTTC
GTGCACACAGCCCAGCTTGGAGCGAACGACCTACACCGAACTGAGATACCTACAGCGTGAGCATTGAGAA
AGCGCCACGCTTCCCGAAGGGAGAAAGGCGGACAGGTATCCGGTAAGCGGCAGGGTCGGAACAGGAGAGC
GCACGAGGGAGCTTCCAGGGGGAAACGCCTGGTATCTTTATAGTCCTGTCGGGTTTCGCCACCTCTGACT
TGAGCGTCGATTTTTGTGATGCTCGTCAGGGGGGCGGAGCCTATGGAAAAACGCCAGCAACGCGGCCTTT
TTACGGTTCCTGGCCTTTTGCTGGCCTTTTGCTCACATGTTCTTTCCTGCGTTATCCCCTGATTCTGTGG
ATAACCGTATTACCGCCTTTGAGTGAGCTGATACCGCTCGCCGCAGCCGAACGACCGAGCGCAGCGAGTC
AGTGAGCGAGGAAGCGGAAGAGCGCCCAATACGCAAACCGCCTCTCCCCGCGCGTTGGCCGATTCATTAA
TGCAGCTGGCACGACAGGTTTCCCGACTGGAAAGCGGGCAGTGAGCGCAACGCAATTAATGTGAGTTAGC
TCACTCATTAGGCACCCCAGGCTTTACACTTTATGCTTCCGGCTCGTATGTTGTGTGGAATTGTGAGCGG
ATAACAATTTCACACAGGAAACAGCTATGACCATGATTACGCCAAGCTGTAAGTTTAAACATGATCTTAC
TAACTAACTATTCTCATTTAAATTTTCAGAGCTTAAAAATGGCTGAAATCACTCACAACGATGGATACGC
TAACAACTTGGAAATGAAAT
