Features (pLannotate 1.2.2; 12 found; start..end, strand, type, name):
    315..407     +  CDS            lacI (fragment): lac repressor; lacI; The lac repressor binds to the lac operator to inhibit transcription in E. coli. This inhibition can be relieved by adding lactose or isopropyl-β-D-thiogalactopyranoside (IPTG).
    420..441     +  protein_bind   CAP binding site: CAP binding activates transcription in the presence of cAMP. E. coli catabolite activator protein
    456..486     +  promoter       lac promoter: promoter for the E. coli lac operon
    494..510     +  protein_bind   lac operator: The lac repressor binds to the lac operator to inhibit transcription in E. coli. This inhibition can be relieved by adding lactose or isopropyl-β-D-thiogalactopyranoside (IPTG). lac repressor encoded by lacI
   3415..4626    +  CDS            ctns-1: CTNS_CAEEL - Protein inferred from homology: Swiss-Prot protein existence level 3. Cystine/H(+) symporter that mediates export of cystine, the oxidized dimer of cysteine, from lysosomes (By similarity). May play a role in the degradation of engulfed apoptotic cells (PubMed:18351800). From Caenorhabditis elegans.
   4680..5387    +  CDS            mCherry: mCherry is a basic (constitutively fluorescent) red fluorescent protein published in 2004, derived from Discosoma sp.. It is reported to be a very rapidly-maturing monomer with low acid sensitivity.
   5999..6151    +  CDS            aex-5 (fragment): AEX5_CAEEL - Also known as kpc-3 From Caenorhabditis elegans.
   6279..6314    +  CDS            rop (fragment): Rop protein, which maintains plasmids at low copy number; rop
   6416..6515    +  misc_feature   bom (fragment): basis of mobility region from pBR322
   6613..6717    +  promoter       AmpR promoter: bla
   6718..7578    +  CDS            AmpR: β-lactamase; bla; confers resistance to ampicillin, carbenicillin, and related antibiotics
   7749..132     +  rep_origin     ori (across the origin): high-copy-number ColE1/pMB1/pBR322/pUC origin of replication
>Addgene plasmid #110882 | KG#371 | addgene full sequence | sequence record 212577 | Addgene NGS Result
GGAACAGGAGAGCGCACGAGGGAGCTTCCAGGGGGAAACGCCTGGTATCTTTATAGTCCTGTCGGGTTTC
GCCACCTCTGACTTGAGCGTCGATTTTTGTGATGCTCGTCAGGGGGGCGGAGCCTATGGAAAAACGCCAG
CAACGCGGCCTTTTTACGGTTCCTGGCCTTTTGCTGGCCTTTTGCTCACATGTTCTTTCCTGCGTTATCC
CCTGATTCTGTGGATAACCGTATTACCGCCTTTGAGTGAGCTGATACCGCTCGCCGCAGCCGAACGACCG
AGCGCAGCGAGTCAGTGAGCGAGGAAGCGGAAGAGCGCCCAATACGCAAACCGCCTCTCCCCGCGCGTTG
GCCGATTCATTAATGCAGCTGGCACGACAGGTTTCCCGACTGGAAAGCGGGCAGTGAGCGCAACGCAATT
AATGTGAGTTAGCTCACTCATTAGGCACCCCAGGCTTTACACTTTATGCTTCCGGCTCGTATGTTGTGTG
GAATTGTGAGCGGATAACAATTTCACACAGGAAACAGCTATGACCATGATTACGCCAAGCTGTAAGTTTA
AACATGATCTTACTAACTAACTATTCTCATTTAAATTTTCAGAGCTTAAAAATGGCTGAAATCACTCACA
ACGATGGATACGCTAACAACTTGGAAATGAAATAAGCTTGGGCTGCAGCCCGGGAAACATGATATCGACG
GACATATTTTTGATTGATTATCATAATTTTCGTGGGAATCTTCGGAACATGCTCTTTGCGGTTTATAAGT
GGAGATGCGCCAACGGGAAACTTGTTTTAAAACTATTCCTATGGTGCTAACATCACCACATGAAAACTTT
TCAAAACTTTTTTGGGTTTTTTATTTTTTTATTATTATTCGTATCTAAACATTGTAGGCGTTGTGATGTT
GCCCTAAATTTCTTTAAAAAGAGCGAACATTTTCAAAAATTTGCTATTTAAATCGAATGAAAATTTCCAT
TCAAATATTTGAAAAAAATTATGAAAAAATTCCTTTTGTTGCATCTTCATCTTCTATGAAAGTTACAATT
TTAGTTGGATCAGAAATATGAGATATCAAAAAAAAATTAAGATTTTTTTGTTTGTTTTTTTGAAGCCTAA
AATATTTTGATATCATTTATCTCTTATGTCTTTTGTTTTATCGAAACGTTTACAACACATCAACTATGCG
TCAATAAATTTTTTAGGTAGTTAAACAAATGTTGAAAAAAAAAGCAAAAGCAACCAAGAGCTGTTAAAAT
AGAGAAAATGCAGTTATTTTTTATATTCAAGAAAAGTTATCACAGAAGTTCCGTAATGAGTTTTTTCCTT
ATCAACATGTTCCCATCAACTTCTTAGTTTCTCCTCATTCCCATTGTTCAACATAATTATCACCTCTGAC
CTTATTCTGCTCTTTTTAAGCACAGGTGTTAATATGCCGTCCATCATATTTGCCCTCCGTCTGCCGCTTT
CCTTATCTGACCTTTACATCGCCTTTTTGTATATGTACATAATAATTGTATCATCATCAACCTCCGCCAT
AAACATGCATGTCTTTTTACCTCTTTTGGCATGTACCGTTCTTCTTTGTATTTTTATTATGTCTTCCTTC
CATCTTCCCTCTTTTTTACGGATTTTCGGATTGCGGAAGAAGAAGATGGTCGATAATTACCGTAATGAGG
TAATTTGAAACATATTGGACAGAAGAAATACGCGCGGATGCTTTCGGTGGCAAGGTTAATTCGTTGTCTT
TGTTTCTGGAATGTCCTTCATAAAAAACACGGATTACCACCTGTTTTTAACGTGGATTAAGATTTTTGGA
AACAATTTACTCTGCCTAATTTTTTTGTACATTTAAAAATGTAGACTTACCGAATTCACCGAGCTTGACC
AGTTTTAAAGGTTACCGTTCACACTAAAAATTGTTGAAAAAATTTTCGACTAAACCTAATGATTTTATTT
TAAAAAATAAATGAAATAGCATACAAATTTGGATTTTTTTCAATTTTTTTCAAGAAAATCATGAAACATT
TAGAAAACTCGAGTAACAAGCTTTCCGTTCATTCTGTAATTTTTAAGTTCCAAATTTAAAAAAATGCATT
TTGATTTACTGGGATTGCCGTGCTCGTAATTATCAGCAAAACATTTGCCGAATTAGCCGAGCTCGACAAT
CTATTTTTTCGCAAACTTTTGCCATGTTTCGTAAAACAATTTTCCATTTTATGGTAGACATTTTTCATCA
ATGAATTCACAAAATTTAAAATCCCCACTGAAAGTACCAAAATCTTCCTGAAAAATCCGGCAAAAAATCC
ATCTCATTATCATGTCACATATACATGTTCTATTGGCACTATGTTTGGGATGTCCTCCAATTAATACTTC
TGTGTCAATCTCATCGGCGCCCGGCGGCCACTACCAAATGCAAAACTTTGTTTGTAAAAGAAGAAGCCAA
TAATTTTCTCGTTATTCATTTTTATTACTCTTTTTGCGTTTCATTCTTCTTTGTTCGAATTGATGAACGC
ACGTTGCTTCTCTCTGGTTTTCCTGCCGTTCCTTATATTGCCAAGGAAACCAATGCGGATTTTCGGAAGA
TTTTCTTCATGTCCTTTAGAAAATATCACCACTTTTCTTCTTTTTCCATTTCAAATTTCAATTTCCATAC
AACTCATCTTCTATTATAGCTTTTCAGGTGTTCGACTGTTTGAAGATAAGAATCAATTAAAATTTGGTTC
ACTGAGCATGTCATCCACTTTTCCTTTTCTTTGTTCTAAAATTCACCAAACTGAATTTTCCTTAACCGGA
AATTTACATGAAAATAAGAAACATGGATTACATCCTTTACATATCATTTTTGTTTTTTTATGTGTATTCC
ATGTTCCCAAAAGTTTGATGCAATTTTTGATTCTTTTTCAATTTTCCAAATTCGTGTCTCGCAGGGAACG
ATTCACAGTCCAACATTCCCAAATTGCGAAATTTTAGAATATATATTCCCAAGCGTCGAATATCTCAAAA
ATTTGTCGTTTTCTCAGTTTGACATGTCACCTTTGCCGGTTCCTCTATTCGTCTATTAGCTCTCCAGAGA
GCAATGTCATGTCACACGAAGAATTCAGGGACATGTTTCGTTTTTTTTTGTTTGCATGTGGTCACCGATA
TGGGAACTTGAACTTTCCAATTTTTGCTTGCTTTTTCTTTTCCGGAAACTTAATACTATTTGAGAAACTC
CGCATCTTATTTGTTTGATCCCAAATTCTGAAATTCCTCTTTGAATTTGATCTCAAGCTTCACTATAAAA
AATTGTTTCAGGAAAATTGGAAGAGCAAGCGGATCCCCGGGATTGGCCAAAGGACCCAAAGGTATGTTTC
GAATGATACTAACATAACATAGAACATTTTCAGGAGGACCCTTGGCTAGCAAAAATGAGTTTCCCGGTGG
CATTTTTGCTCGTTCTCTTCTTGGTTCCATTCACATTTGCGACAAATAATTTAGTTGTTAGACAGAAAGA
ATTGGAAATTGTAATTGGAGGAGAAGTCTCTGTTAATTTCCAGATCAAAAACCACACATCACAATCATTG
AACGCAACACGTATCTCCCTCTCGCAGTCACCATACATCTCCCATCCTGATGCTATTCTCGTTGACAATT
GGAATGCTAATGTGACAGTTTTAGGAAGCCAATTGGTGTCCGGAGCTATTTTAGAAGCTCTCAATTGTAC
TACAGATGGGTCAATTACTTGTCCTCTGGATCTTGAAGATGCGTTTGCTAGAATCACAGTTATTCGCTCT
CACTTTCTTGCCATTTTGATTCAAATTGTTGGATGGACATACTTCTTCGCATGGAGTATTTCGTTTTATC
CCCAAATGTATCTGAATTTCAAAAGAAAAAGCGTCGTCGGGCTAAACTTCGATTTCTTATCTCTGAACCT
TGTCGGATTTTGTGCATATGCTATTTTCAATCTGTTAATGTATTATAATAGTCATGTAAAGAATGAATAC
AATATTGTGAATCCTCGGTCACCGCCACCAGTACTTTTGAACGATGTTGTGTTCGCTGTTCACGCATTTC
TTGCCTGCTTTATCACAATTCTTCAATGTTTATTCTATGAACGTGATAATCAGAGTGTTTCTTCAAAATG
TATCGCCCTTATGATTGTGCTGATCTCTTTTGGATTCTGCTCCGCTGCCGCCACGGTTCTCAGGAAAATT
CAATTGCTCTCGTTTGTGACCAGTTTGTCGTACATAAAAATGGCTGTAACCTGCTGTAAATATTTCCCAC
AGGCTTACTTCAACTATACCCGAAAAAGTACAGTTGGATGGTCAATCGGAAACATCATGCTAGATTTCAC
AGGAGGAACTCTCGATATTCTTCAAATGATTCTTCAAGCAGTTAATGTGAACGATTGGTCTGCATTTTAT
GCGAATCCCGTCAAATTCGGACTGGGATTTGTCTCAATATTCTTTGACATCATTTTCATGGTTCAACATT
ATGTATTGTATCCAAATGCAGAAGTTCCACACAATGAATATCATGGTGTTGACAATCCCAATCCAGACAA
TATTGCTCGTGATGCTGAACAATATGCCGGCGACAGTGAATCGATGGAGTCAACGGAACCTATTATTGTA
CATGACACCGGTCAGGTGAGTATAATTGTACAATGTAAGTTTTAAATGTAAATTTTTAGATGGTGAGCAA
GGGCGAGGAGGATAACATGGCCATCATCAAGGAGTTCATGCGCTTCAAGGTGCACATGGAGGGCTCCGTG
AACGGCCACGAGTTCGAGATCGAGGGCGAGGGCGAGGGCCGCCCCTACGAGGGCACCCAGACCGCCAAGC
TGAAGGTGACCAAGGGTGGCCCCCTGCCCTTCGCCTGGGACATCCTGTCCCCTCAGTTCATGTACGGCTC
CAAGGCCTACGTGAAGCACCCCGCCGACATCCCCGACTACTTGAAGCTGTCCTTCCCCGAGGGCTTCAAG
TGGGAGCGCGTGATGAACTTCGAGGACGGCGGCGTGGTGACCGTGACCCAGGACTCCTCCCTGCAGGACG
GCGAGTTCATCTACAAGGTGAAGCTGCGCGGCACCAACTTCCCCTCCGACGGCCCCGTAATGCAGAAGAA
GACCATGGGCTGGGAGGCCTCCTCCGAGCGGATGTACCCCGAGGACGGCGCCCTGAAGGGCGAGATCAAG
CAGAGGCTGAAGCTGAAGGACGGCGGCCACTACGACGCTGAGGTCAAGACCACCTACAAGGCCAAGAAGC
CCGTGCAGCTGCCCGGCGCCTACAACGTCAACATCAAGTTGGACATCACCTCCCACAACGAGGACTACAC
CATCGTGGAACAGTACGAACGCGCCGAGGGCCGCCACTCCACCGGCGGCATGGACGAGCTGTACAAGTAA
ATGAATTCCAACTGAGCGCCGGTCGCTACCATTACCAACTTGTCTGGTGTCAAAAATAATAGGGGCCGCT
GTCATCAGAGTAAGTTTAAACTGAGTTCTACTAACTAACGAGTAATATTTAAATTTTCAGCATCTCGCGC
CCGTGCCTCTGACTTCTAAGTCCAATTACTCTTCAACATCCCTACATGCTCTTTCTCCCTGTGCTCCCAC
CCCCTATTTTTGTTATTATCAAAAAACTTCTCTTAATTTCTTTGTTTTTTAGCTTCTTTTAAGTCACCTC
TAACAATGAAATTGTGTAGATTCAAAAATAGAATTAATTCGTAATAAAAAGTCGAAAAAAATTGTGCTCC
CTCCCCCCATTAATAATAATTCTATCCCAAAATCTACACAATGTTCTGTGTACACTTCTTATGTTTTTTA
CTTCTGATAAATTTTTTTGAAACATCATAGAAAAAACCGCACACAAAATACCTTATCATATGTTACGTTT
CAGTTTATGACCGCAATTTTTATTTCTTCGCACGTCTGGGCCTCTCATGACGTCAAATCATGCTCATCGT
GAAAAAGTTTTGGAGTATTTTTGGAATTTTTCAATCAAGTGAAAGTTTATGAAATTAATTTTCCTGCTTT
TGCTTTTTGGGGTTTCCCCTATTGTTTGTCAAGATTTCGAGGACGGCGTTTTTCTTGCTAAAATCACAAG
TATTGATGAGCACGATGCAAGAAAGATCGGAAGAAGGTTTGGGTTTGAGGCTCAGTGGAAGGTGAGTAGA
AGTTGATAATTTGAAAGTGGAGTAGTGTCTATGGGGTTTTTGCCTTAAATGACAGAATACATTCCCAATA
TACCAAACATAACTGTTTCCTACTAGTCGGCCGTACGGGCCCTTTCGTCTCGCGCGTTTCGGTGATGACG
GTGAAAACCTCTGACACATGCAGCTCCCGGAGACGGTCACAGCTTGTCTGTAAGCGGATGCCGGGAGCAG
ACAAGCCCGTCAGGGCGCGTCAGCGGGTGTTGGCGGGTGTCGGGGCTGGCTTAACTATGCGGCATCAGAG
CAGATTGTACTGAGAGTGCACCATATGCGGTGTGAAATACCGCACAGATGCGTAAGGAGAAAATACCGCA
TCAGGCGGCCTTAAGGGCCTCGTGATACGCCTATTTTTATAGGTTAATGTCATGATAATAATGGTTTCTT
AGACGTCAGGTGGCACTTTTCGGGGAAATGTGCGCGGAACCCCTATTTGTTTATTTTTCTAAATACATTC
AAATATGTATCCGCTCATGAGACAATAACCCTGATAAATGCTTCAATAATATTGAAAAAGGAAGAGTATG
AGTATTCAACATTTCCGTGTCGCCCTTATTCCCTTTTTTGCGGCATTTTGCCTTCCTGTTTTTGCTCACC
CAGAAACGCTGGTGAAAGTAAAAGATGCTGAAGATCAGTTGGGTGCACGAGTGGGTTACATCGAACTGGA
TCTCAACAGCGGTAAGATCCTTGAGAGTTTTCGCCCCGAAGAACGTTTTCCAATGATGAGCACTTTTAAA
GTTCTGCTATGTGGCGCGGTATTATCCCGTATTGACGCCGGGCAAGAGCAACTCGGTCGCCGCATACACT
ATTCTCAGAATGACTTGGTTGAGTACTCACCAGTCACAGAAAAGCATCTTACGGATGGCATGACAGTAAG
AGAATTATGCAGTGCTGCCATAACCATGAGTGATAACACTGCGGCCAACTTACTTCTGACAACGATCGGA
GGACCGAAGGAGCTAACCGCTTTTTTGCACAACATGGGGGATCATGTAACTCGCCTTGATCGTTGGGAAC
CGGAGCTGAATGAAGCCATACCAAACGACGAGCGTGACACCACGATGCCTGTAGCAATGGCAACAACGTT
GCGCAAACTATTAACTGGCGAACTACTTACTCTAGCTTCCCGGCAACAATTAATAGACTGGATGGAGGCG
GATAAAGTTGCAGGACCACTTCTGCGCTCGGCCCTTCCGGCTGGCTGGTTTATTGCTGATAAATCTGGAG
CCGGTGAGCGTGGGTCTCGCGGTATCATTGCAGCACTGGGGCCAGATGGTAAGCCCTCCCGTATCGTAGT
TATCTACACGACGGGGAGTCAGGCAACTATGGATGAACGAAATAGACAGATCGCTGAGATAGGTGCCTCA
CTGATTAAGCATTGGTAACTGTCAGACCAAGTTTACTCATATATACTTTAGATTGATTTAAAACTTCATT
TTTAATTTAAAAGGATCTAGGTGAAGATCCTTTTTGATAATCTCATGACCAAAATCCCTTAACGTGAGTT
TTCGTTCCACTGAGCGTCAGACCCCGTAGAAAAGATCAAAGGATCTTCTTGAGATCCTTTTTTTCTGCGC
GTAATCTGCTGCTTGCAAACAAAAAAACCACCGCTACCAGCGGTGGTTTGTTTGCCGGATCAAGAGCTAC
CAACTCTTTTTCCGAAGGTAACTGGCTTCAGCAGAGCGCAGATACCAAATACTGTTCTTCTAGTGTAGCC
GTAGTTAGGCCACCACTTCAAGAACTCTGTAGCACCGCCTACATACCTCGCTCTGCTAATCCTGTTACCA
GTGGCTGCTGCCAGTGGCGATAAGTCGTGTCTTACCGGGTTGGACTCAAGACGATAGTTACCGGATAAGG
CGCAGCGGTCGGGCTGAACGGGGGGTTCGTGCACACAGCCCAGCTTGGAGCGAACGACCTACACCGAACT
GAGATACCTACAGCGTGAGCTATGAGAAAGCGCCACGCTTCCCGAAGGGAGAAAGGCGGACAGGTATCCG
GTAAGCGGCAGGGTC
